>Addgene plasmid #64639 | HRas (G12V, E37G)-pcw107 | depositor partial sequence | sequence record 108708 | Depositor Insert Sequence
ATGACGGAATATAAGCTGGTGGTGGTGGGCGCCGTCGGTGTGGGCAAGAGTGCGCTGACCATCCAGCTGA
TCCAGAACCATTTTGTGGACGAATACGACCCCACTATAGGGGATTCCTACCGGAAGCAGGTGGTCATTGA
TGGGGAGACGTGCCTGTTGGACATCCTGGATACCGCCGGCCAGGAGGAGTACAGCGCCATGCGGGACCAG
TACATGCGCACCGGGGAGGGCTTCCTGTGTGTGTTTGCCATCAACAACACCAAGTCTTTTGAGGACATCC
ACCAGTACAGGGAGCAGATCAAACGGGTGAAGGACTCGGATGACGTGCCCATGGTGCTGGTGGGGAACAA
GTGTGACCTGGCTGCACGCACTGTGGAATCTCGGCAGGCTCAGGACCTCGCCCGAAGCTACGGCATCCCC
TACATCGAGACCTCGGCCAAGACCCGGCAGGGAGTGGAGGATGCCTTCTACACGTTGGTGCGTGAGATCC
GGCAGCACAAGCTGCGGAAGCTGAACCCTCCTGATGAGAGTGGCCCCGGCTGCATGAGCTGCAAGTGTGT
GCTCTCCTGA
