>Addgene plasmid #64639 | HRas (G12V, E37G)-pcw107 | addgene partial sequence | sequence record 110876 | hPGK-F 5'-GTGTTCCGCATTCTGCAAG-3'
TCACCGACCTCTCTCCCCAGGGGCCTAGCATCGAATGGATCAACAAGTTTGTACAAAAAAGTTGGCTTCC
GCGGCGGCGGCACCATGACGGAATATAAGCTGGTGGTGGTGGGCGCCGTCGGTGTGGGCAAGAGTGCGCT
GACCATCCAGCTGATCCAGAACCATTTTGTGGACGAATACGACCCCACTATAGGGGATTCCTACCGGAAG
CAGGTGGTCATTGATGGGGAGACGTGCCTGTTGGACATCCTGGATACCGCCGGCCAGGAGGAGTACAGCG
CCATGCGGGACCAGTACATGCGCACCGGGGAGGGCTTCCTGTGTGTGTTTGCCATCAACAACACCAAGTC
TTTTGAGGACATCCACCAGTACAGGGAGCAGATCAAACGGGTGAAGGACTCGGATGACGTGCCCATGGTG
CTGGTGGGGAACAAGTGTGACCTGGCTGCACGCACTGTGGAATCTCGGCAGGCTCAGGACCTCGCCCGAA
GCTACGGCATCCCCTACATCGAGACCTCGGCCAAGACCCGGCAGGGAGTGGAGGATGCCTTCTACACGTT
GGTGCGTGAGATCCGGCAGCACAAGCTGCGGAAGCTGAACCCTCCTGATGAGAGTGGCCCCGGCTGCATG
AGCTGCAAGTGTGTGCTCTCCTGATTGCCAACTTTCTTGTACAAAGTGGTTACCGGTTAGTAATGAACGC
GTTAAGTCGACAATCAACCTCTGGATTAC
