[The description below was written by a language model from this plasmid's Addgene catalogue record.]
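Description:
HRas (G12V, E37G)-pcw107 is a lentiviral expression plasmid built on the pcw107 (V5) backbone, which is about 9.2 kb without the insert. It is propagated in bacteria under ampicillin selection, and transduced mammalian cells are selected with puromycin. The insert, introduced by Gateway cloning, is a 570 bp human HRAS open reading frame corresponding to transcript variant 3. It is driven by the PGK promoter, a moderate-strength constitutive promoter, which fits the stated aim of producing roughly physiological rather than strongly overexpressed levels of the protein once the vector is packaged into lentivirus and integrated. The use of a WPRE-directed sequencing primer implies that a woodchuck hepatitis virus post-transcriptional regulatory element lies downstream of the insert, where it would enhance transcript stability and expression. No feature table is provided, so the LTRs, the packaging signal and the promoter driving the puromycin marker are not documented here.

The HRAS insert carries two substitutions. G12V is the classic oncogenic mutation that impairs GTP hydrolysis and locks Ras in its active state. E37G is an effector-loop mutation generally used to bias Ras signalling towards a subset of downstream effectors, notably the RalGDS pathway, rather than Raf or PI3K. The backbone name indicates a V5 epitope tag, but the depositor's working name includes "STOP", suggesting the ORF may retain its stop codon and be expressed untagged; the record does not say so explicitly. A short nucleotide barcode sits just upstream of the coding sequence. The construct comes from a collection of pathway-activating constructs used to screen for signalling pathways that can confer resistance to anticancer drugs.
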