Addgene plasmid #64639: HRas (G12V, E37G)-pcw107
Purpose: when used to produce lentivirus, express physiological levels of insert
Depositing lab: David Sabatini & Kris Wood. Depositing organization: Whitehead Institute for Biomedical Research. Publication: Systematic identification of signaling pathways with potential to confer anticancer drug resistance. Martz CA, Ottina KA, Singleton KR, Jasper JS, Wardell SE, Peraza-Penton A, Anderson GR, Winter PS, Wang T, Alley HM, Kwong LN, Cooper ZA, Tetzlaff M, Chen PL, Rathmell JC, Flaherty KT, Wargo JA, McDonnell DP, Sabatini DM, Wood KC. Sci Signal. 2014 Dec 23;7(357):ra121. doi: 10.1126/scisignal.aaa1877. PubMed 25538079.
Backbone
  Vector backbone: pcw107 (V5)
  Backbone manufacturer: John Doench/Kathleen Ottina
  Backbone size w/o insert (bp): 9240
  Vector type: Lentiviral
  Selectable markers: Puromycin
Growth in bacteria
  Bacterial resistance: Ampicillin, 100 μg/mL
  Growth temperature: 37°C
  Growth strain: Stbl3
  Copy number: Unknown
Gene/Insert
  Gene/Insert name: HRAS (transcript variant 3) (alt name: NM_001130442.1)
  Species: H. sapiens (human)
  Insert size (bp): 570
  Mutation: G12V, E37G
  Entrez Gene: HRAS (a.k.a. C-BAS/HAS, C-H-RAS, C-HA-RAS1, CTLO, H-RASIDX, HAMSV, HRAS1, RASH1, p21ras)
  Promoter: PGK
  Cloning method: Gateway Cloning
  Sequencing primers: 5′ hPGK-F; 3′ WPRE-R
Resource information
  A portion of this plasmid was derived from a plasmid made by: Scott Lowe (Addgene plasmid # 18745)
Terms and licenses: Academic/Nonprofit Terms; Industry Terms: Not Available to Industry
Depositor comments: TTCC (N-term barcode, 17 nt upstream of CDS start). Working name: CTK-S1-STOP
How to cite: HRas (G12V, E37G)-pcw107 was a gift from David Sabatini & Kris Wood (Addgene plasmid # 64639 ; http://n2t.net/addgene:64639 ; RRID:Addgene_64639)
